Addgene plasmid #32606: Ttr:Cre
Purpose: Cre expressed in visceral endoderm
Depositing lab: Anna-Katerina Hadjantonakis. Depositing organization: Memorial Sloan-Kettering Cancer Center. Publication: Transthyretin mouse transgenes direct RFP expression or Cre-mediated recombination throughout the visceral endoderm. Kwon GS, Hadjantonakis AK. Genesis. 2009 Jul;47(7):447-55. 10.1002/dvg.20522 PubMed 19415627.
Backbone
  Vector backbone: pTTR1ExV3
  Total vector size (bp): 702
Growth in bacteria
  Bacterial resistance: Ampicillin, 100 μg/mL
  Growth temperature: 37°C
  Growth strain: DH5alpha
  Copy number: Unknown
Gene/Insert
  Gene/Insert name: TTR:Cre
  Species: M. musculus (mouse)
  Promoter: MCK
  Cloning method: Unknown
  Sequencing primers: 5′ na
Terms and licenses: Academic/Nonprofit Terms; Industry Terms: Not Available to Industry
Depositor comments: The Ttr::Cre construct was generated by inserting a 1.1 kb nlsCre (Lewandoski et al., 1997) fragment into the second exon of pTTR1ExV3 (Costa et al., 1990).
How to cite: Ttr:Cre was a gift from Anna-Katerina Hadjantonakis (Addgene plasmid # 32606 ; http://n2t.net/addgene:32606 ; RRID:Addgene_32606)
