[The description below was written by a language model from this plasmid's Addgene catalogue record.]
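Description:
Ttr:Cre is a mouse transgene plasmid built to express Cre recombinase in the visceral endoderm, the extraembryonic epithelium that surrounds the early post-implantation mouse embryo. It is based on pTTR1ExV3, a backbone carrying regulatory and exonic sequence from the mouse transthyretin (Ttr) gene. According to the depositor's notes, a fragment of about 1.1 kb encoding nlsCre, a Cre recombinase carrying a nuclear localisation signal, was inserted into the second exon of this Ttr cassette. In that arrangement the Ttr regulatory elements are expected to drive transcription of Cre, so that recombinase activity follows the transthyretin expression pattern. The plasmid is propagated in E. coli under ampicillin selection. The record does not list the origin of replication or the copy number, and no feature table is available to confirm other elements such as polyadenylation signals.

Two catalogue fields appear inconsistent with the rest of the entry. The promoter is recorded as MCK, which conflicts with the construct name, stated purpose and Ttr-based design. The total vector size is given as 702 bp, smaller than the Cre insert alone, so it cannot represent the whole plasmid. Neither value should be relied on.

The associated publication describes transthyretin transgenes that direct fluorescent reporter expression or Cre-mediated recombination throughout the visceral endoderm. The construct's use is therefore the generation of transgenic mice in which loxP-flanked alleles or Cre-dependent reporters are recombined in this tissue. Such mice allow tissue-specific gene ablation or lineage labelling in studies of early embryonic development.
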