>Addgene plasmid #32606 | Ttr:Cre | addgene partial sequence | sequence record 49559 | Amp-R 5'-ATAATACCGCGCCACATAGC-3'
ACGTTCTTCGGGGCGAAAACTCTCAAGGATCTTACCGCTGTTGAGATCCAGTTCGATGTAACCCACTCGT
GCACCCAACTGATCTTCAGCATCTTTTACTTTCACCAGCGTTTCTGGGTGAGCAAAAACAGGAAGGCAAA
ATGCCGCAAAAAAGGGAATAAGGGCGACACGGAAATGTTGAATACTCATACTCTTCCTTTTTCAATATTA
TTGAAGCATTTATCAGGGTTATTGTCTCATGAGCGGATACATATTTGAATGTATTTAGAAAAATAAACAA
ATAGGGGTTCCGCGCACATTTCCCCGAAAAGTGCCACCTGACGTCTAAGAAACCATTATTATCATGACAT
TAACCTATAAAAATAGGCGTATCACGAGGCCCTTTCGTCTCGCGCGTTTCGGTGATGACGGTGAAAACCT
CTGACACATGCAGCTCCCGGAGACGGTCACAGCTTGTCTGTAAGCGGATGCCGGGAGCAGACAAGCCCGT
CAGGGCGCGTCAGCGGGTGTTGGCGGGTGTCGGGGCTGGCTTAACTATGCGGCATCAGTNNNAGATTGTA
CTGAGAGTGCACCATTCGACGCTCTCCCTTATGCGACTCCTGCNNNTAGGAAGCANNNCCAGTAGTAGGT
TGAGGCCGTTGAGCACCGCCGCCGCAAGGAATGGTGCATGCAAGGAGATGGCGCCCAACAGTCCCCCGGC
CACGGGGCCTGCCACCATACCCACGCCGAAACAAGCGCTCATGAGCCCGAAGTGGCGAGCCCGATCTTCC
CCATCGGTGATGTCGGCGATATAGGCGCCAGCAACCGCACCTGTGGCGCCGGTGATGCCGGCCACGATGC
GTCCGGC
