>Addgene plasmid #32606 | Ttr:Cre | addgene partial sequence | sequence record 51781 | Cre-1 5'-CGATGCAACGAGTGATGAGG-3'
GAGTCAGGGATCGCCAGGCGTTTTCTGAGCATACCTGGAAAATGCTTCTGTCCGTTTGCCGGTCGTGGGC
GGCATGGTGCAAGTTGAATAACCGGAAATGGTTTCCCGCAGAACCTGAAGATGTTCGCGATTATCTTCTA
TATCTTCAGGCGCGCGGTCTGGCAGTAAAAACTATCCAGCAACATTTGGGCCAGCTAAACATGCTTCATC
GTCGGTCCGGGCTGCCACGACCAAGTGACAGCAATGCTGTTTCACTGGTTATGCGGCGGATCCGAAAAGA
AAACGTTGATGCCGGTGAACGTGCAAAACAGGCTCTAGCGTTCGAACGCACTGATTTCGACCAGGTTCGT
TCACTCATGGAAAATAGCGATCGCTGCCAGGATATACGTAATCTGGCATTTCTGGGGATTGCTTATAACA
CCCTGTTACGTATAGCCGAAATTGCCAGGATCAGGGTTAAAGATATCTCACGTACTGACGGTGGGAGAAT
GTTAATCCATATTGGCAGAACGAAAACGCTGGTTAGCACCGCAGGTGTAGAGAAGGCACTTAGCCTGGGG
GTAACTAAACTGGTCGAGCGATGGATTTCCGTCTCTGGTGTAGCTGATGATCCGAATAACTACCTGTTTT
GCCGGGTCAGAAAAAATGGTGTTGCCGCGCCATCTGCCACCAGCCAGCTATCAACTCGCGCCCTGGAAGG
GATTTTTGAAGCAACTCATCGATTGATTTACGGCGCTAAGGATGACTCTGGTCAGAGATACCTGGCCTGG
TCTGGACACAGTGCCCGTGTCGGAGCCG
