>Addgene plasmid #32606 | Ttr:Cre | addgene partial sequence | sequence record 51782 | Cre-2 5'-GCATTGCTGTCACTTGGTCGT-3'
CAGTTAGCTGGCCAATGTTGCTGGATAGTTTTTACTGCCAGACCGCGCGCCTGAAGATATAGAAGATAAT
CGCGAACATCTTCAGGTTCTGCGGGAAACCATTTCCGGTTATTCAACTTGCACCATGCCGCCCACGACCG
GCAAACGGACAGAAGCATTTTCCAGGTATGCTCAGAAAACGCCTGGCGATCCCTGAACATGTCCATCAGG
TTCTTGCGAACCTCATCACTCGTTGCATCGACCGGTAATGCAGGCAAATTTTGGTGTACGGTCAGTAAAT
TCGAAACCTTTCTCTTCTTCTTTGGGCCCATGGTGGTTCTCCTGTCAGTTTCGAGGGGGTACAGCTTGGG
CTGCAGGTCGACCTCTCCAGCACCCTGGGCACAGAGGAGACAAGAGAAATGTCAGTGAAATGGGTCAGAG
TAAACCGGCTTGTTCTTTCCGGTGATAGACTCTGGAACAAAACCAAAAGTACATGCTGATCCCATTATGA
TAACATAAGTGTTGACAATTAATGAGCTTCTTTATCCAGTATGACATAGACAGCATTGTTTCCAAAGCAA
GAACAGTTTCTGCCCCCAGATGCACTGCTGTGCACCAGGGATATGGATAATGAATGTTCAAAGGGAAAAT
AGGCCCTCTGAGAGCCATTGCTCTGTTTGCCTCTCCATCTGAATGGAGCCACTGAAAGGTGCATGGTGCA
AAAAGACAGAATGGGCTTTTTCTTGAGATCATTCTAATCAGCTGTTGCTATAGTAATTCCCTCTGGTTGT
AAAATAACCCTCACATACTTCCTGACTC
